Addgene plasmid #53078: pBullet-pm-c
Purpose: (Empty Backbone) destination vector with PIP2a-ECFP (plasma membrane marker) for tagged fluorescent protein (C-ter-EYFP) of plant gene
Depositing lab: Joshua Heazlewood. Depositing organization: Lawrence Berkeley National Laboratory. Publication: The Plant Glycosyltransferase Clone Collection for Functional Genomics. Lao J, Oikawa A, Bromley JR, McInerney P, Suttangkakul A, Smith-Moritz AM, Plahar H, Chiu TY, Gonzalez Fernandez-Nino SM, Ebert B, Yang F, Christiansen KM, Hansen SF, Stonebloom S, Adams PD, Ronald PC, Hillson NJ, Hadi MZ, Vega-Sanchez ME, Loque D, Scheller HV, Heazlewood1 JL. Plant J. 2014 Jun 6. doi: 10.1111/tpj.12577. PubMed 24905498.
Backbone
  Vector backbone: pBullet
  Backbone manufacturer: JBEI
  Backbone size (bp): 8000
  Vector type: Synthetic Biology
  Selectable markers: Neomycin (select with G418) ; Kanamycin
Growth in bacteria
  Bacterial resistance: Chloramphenicol and Ampicillin, 25 & 100 μg/mL
  Growth temperature: 37°C
  Growth strain: ccdB Survival
  Copy number: High Copy
Gene/Insert
  Cloning method: Gateway Cloning
  Sequencing primers: 5′ ACAAGTTTGTACAAAAAAGCAGGCTTC; 3′ ACCACTTTGTACAAGAAAGCTGGGTC
Terms and licenses: Academic/Nonprofit Terms; Industry Terms: Not Available to Industry
Depositor comments: See http://gt.jbei.org/ for more information on the JBEI glycosyltransferase collection.
How to cite: pBullet-pm-c was a gift from Joshua Heazlewood (Addgene plasmid # 53078 ; http://n2t.net/addgene:53078 ; RRID:Addgene_53078)
