[The description below was written by a language model from this plasmid's Addgene catalogue record and pLannotate feature annotations shown in this document.]
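Description:
pBullet-pm-c is an empty Gateway destination vector built on the JBEI pBullet backbone, designed for subcellular localization studies of plant proteins. It replicates in E. coli from a high-copy ColE1/pUC-type origin and is maintained with ampicillin (bla under its own promoter) together with chloramphenicol, the latter resistance residing inside the Gateway cassette. Because that cassette also carries the ccdB toxin gene, the unrecombined vector must be propagated in a ccdB-tolerant strain. A Tn5-derived NeoR/KanR (nptII) coding sequence is also present and is listed as a kanamycin/G418 selectable marker. The feature table shows no plant promoter directly upstream of it, only Tn5-derived flanking fragments. The catalogue gives a backbone size of about 8 kb, whereas the deposited full sequence is 9,320 nt.

The plasmid carries two independent plant expression units. The first uses a CaMV 35S promoter, preceded by an additional partial 35S copy, to drive the Arabidopsis aquaporin PIP2-1 (PIP2a) followed by ECFP and the NOS terminator, providing a built-in cyan plasma membrane marker. The second places another CaMV 35S promoter upstream of an attR1–ccdB/CmR–attR2 cassette, followed by EYFP and a CaMV polyadenylation signal. An LR recombination with an entry clone replaces the ccdB/CmR cassette with the gene of interest, giving a C-terminal EYFP fusion, while loss of ccdB counterselects against unrecombined vector in standard strains. A single plasmid thus co-delivers the yellow-tagged test protein and the cyan reference, so colocalization with the plasma membrane can be scored in the same cell. No T-DNA borders are annotated, and the record does not state the delivery method. The vector was deposited as part of a plant glycosyltransferase clone collection for functional genomics.
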