Features (pLannotate 1.2.2; 25 found; start..end, strand, type, name):
    177..765     +  rep_origin     ori: high-copy-number ColE1/pMB1/pBR322/pUC origin of replication
    948..999     +  CDS            lacI (fragment): lac repressor; lacI; The lac repressor binds to the lac operator to inhibit transcription in E. coli. This inhibition can be relieved by adding lactose or isopropyl-β-D-thiogalactopyranoside (IPTG).
   1067..1355    +  promoter       CaMV 35S promoter (fragment): strong constitutive promoter from cauliflower mosaic virus
   1406..1751    +  promoter       CaMV 35S promoter: strong constitutive promoter from cauliflower mosaic virus
   1703..1749    +  promoter       minimal CaMV 35S promoter: minimal 35S promoter from cauliflower mosaic virus
   1772..2632    +  CDS            PIP2-1: PIP21_ARATH - Also known as PIP2A. Experimental evidence at protein level: Swiss-Prot protein existence level 1. Water channel required to facilitate the transport of water across cell membrane. Probably involved in root water uptake. Its function is impaired by Hg(2+). From Arabidopsis thaliana (Mouse-ear cress).
   2648..3367    +  CDS            ECFP: enhanced CFP mammalian codon-optimized
   3386..3638    +  terminator     NOS terminator: nopaline synthase terminator and poly(A) signal
   3639..3655    -  promoter       tet promoter (fragment): E. coli promoter for tetracycline efflux protein gene
   3670..3774    +  CDS            tnpA (fragment): TN5P_ECOLX - Also known as tnp. Experimental evidence at protein level: Swiss-Prot protein existence level 1. Mediates transposition of transposon Tn5 by a 'cut and paste' mechanism. First, the monomeric transposase binds the 19 bp inverted DNA repeats flanking the transposon. Then, dimerization of the DNA- bound transposase creates a synaptic DNA complex. After nicking of the first DNA strand, excision of the transposon proceeds through a series of intermediates. The transposase then mediates the insertion of the transposon at a new site by strand transfer. The activity of the wild- type tran
   3806..4600    +  CDS            NeoR/KanR: aminoglycoside phosphotransferase from Tn5; aph(3')-II (or nptII); confers resistance to neomycin, kanamycin, and G418 (Geneticin®)
   4714..4818    +  promoter       AmpR promoter: bla
   4819..5679    +  CDS            AmpR: β-lactamase; bla; confers resistance to ampicillin, carbenicillin, and related antibiotics
   5704..6048    +  promoter       CaMV 35S promoter: strong constitutive promoter from cauliflower mosaic virus
   6001..6047    +  promoter       minimal CaMV 35S promoter: minimal 35S promoter from cauliflower mosaic virus
   6048..6096    -  misc_feature   MCS (fragment): pBluescript multiple cloning site
   6101..6225    +  protein_bind   attR1: mutant version of attR; recombination site for the Gateway® LR reaction LR Clonase™
   6461..6613    -  CDS            dpnD (fragment): DPND_STRPN - Protein predicted: Swiss-Prot protein existence level 4. From Streptococcus pneumoniae serotype 4 (strain ATCC BAA-334 / TIGR4).
   6657..6959    -  CDS            ccdB: CCDB_ECOLI - Also known as G, letB, letD. Experimental evidence at protein level: Swiss-Prot protein existence level 1. Toxic component of a type II toxin-antitoxin (TA) system, functioning in plasmid maintainence. Responsible for the post- segregational killing (PSK) of plasmid-free cells, also referred to as a plasmid addiction system. Half-life of over 2 hours. Cell killing by CcdB is accompanied by filamentation, defects in chromosome and plasmid segregation, defects in cell division, formation of anucleate cells, decreased DNA synthesis and plasmid loss. Interferes with the activity of DN
   6964..7122    -  CDS            ccdA (fragment): CCDA_ECO57 - Also known as H, letA. Experimental evidence at protein level: Swiss-Prot protein existence level 1. Antitoxin component of a type II toxin-antitoxin (TA) system which inhibits the post-segregational killing (PSK) of plasmid-free cells, also referred to as a plasmid addiction system. Binds to and blocks the activity of CcdB; will also remove bound CcdB protein from the CcdB-GyrA complex by forming a CcdA-CcdB complex, a process termed rejuvenation. Functions as a transcriptional corepressor for the ccdAB operon, repression also requires CcdB (By similarity). From Escherichia coli
   7304..7963    -  CDS            CmR: chloramphenicol acetyltransferase; cat; confers resistance to chloramphenicol
   7964..8066    -  promoter       cat promoter: promoter of the E. coli cat gene encoding chloramphenicol acetyltransferase
   8244..8368    -  protein_bind   attR2: mutant version of attR; recombination site for the Gateway® LR reaction LR Clonase™
   8379..9098    +  CDS            EYFP: enhanced YFP mammalian codon-optimized
   9153..9312    +  polyA_signal   CaMV poly(A) signal (fragment): cauliflower mosaic virus polyadenylation signal
>Addgene plasmid #53078 | pBullet-pm-c | depositor full sequence | sequence record 82558 | pBullet-pm-c sequence 9320 bps
ACGCGTCTGTCAGACCAAGTTTACTCATATATACTTTAGATTGATTTAAAACTTCATTTTTAATTTAAAA
GGATCTAGGTGAAGATCCTTTTTGATAATCTCATGACCAAAATCCCTTAACGTGAGTTTTCGTTCCACTG
AGCGTCAGACCCCGTAGAAAAGATCAAAGGATCTTCTTGAGATCCTTTTTTTCTGCGCGTAATCTGCTGC
TTGCAAACAAAAAAACCACCGCTACCAGCGGTGGTTTGTTTGCCGGATCAAGAGCTACCAACTCTTTTTC
CGAAGGTAACTGGCTTCAGCAGAGCGCAGATACCAAATACTGTTCTTCTAGTGTAGCCGTAGTTAGGCCA
CCACTTCAAGAACTCTGTAGCACCGCCTACATACCTCGCTCTGCTAATCCTGTTACCAGTGGCTGCTGCC
AGTGGCGATAAGTCGTGTCTTACCGGGTTGGACTCAAGACGATAGTTACCGGATAAGGCGCAGCGGTCGG
GCTGAACGGGGGGTTCGTGCACACAGCCCAGCTTGGAGCGAACGACCTACACCGAACTGAGATACCTACA
GCGTGAGCTATGAGAAAGCGCCACGCTTCCCGAAGGGAGAAAGGCGGACAGGTATCCGGTAAGCGGCAGG
GTCGGAACAGGAGAGCGCACGAGGGAGCTTCCAGGGGGAAACGCCTGGTATCTTTATAGTCCTGTCGGGT
TTCGCCACCTCTGACTTGAGCGTCGATTTTTGTGATGCTCGTCAGGGGGGCGGAGCCTATGGAAAAACGC
CAGCAACGCGGCCTTTTTACGGTTCCTGGCCTTTTGCTGGCCTTTTGCTCACATGTTCTTTCCTGCGTTA
TCCCCTGATTCTGTGGATAACCGTATTACCGCCTTTGAGTGAGCTGATACCGCTCGCCGCAGCCGAACGA
CCGAGCGCAGCGAGTCAGTGAGCGAGGAAGCGGAAGAGCGCCCAATACGCAAACCGCCTCTCCCCGCGCG
TTGGCCGATTCATTAATGCGGCCGCGAGCTCCCTACCCCTACTCCAAAAATGTCAAAGATACAGTCTCAG
AAGACCAAAGGGCTATTGAGACTTTTCAACAAAGGGTAATTTCGGGAAACCTCCTCGGATTCCATTGCCC
AGCTATCTGTCACTTCATCGAAAGGACAGTAGAAAAGGAAGGTGGCTCCTACAAATGCCATCATTGCGAT
AAAGGAAAGGCTATCATTCAAGATGCCTCTGCCGACAGTGGTCCCAAAGATGGACCCCCACCCACGAGGA
GCATCGTGGAAAAAGAAGACGTTCCAACCACGTCTTCAAAGCAAGTGGATTGATGTGACATCTCCACTGA
CGTAAGGGATGACGCACAATCCCACCCCTACTCCAAAAATGTCAAAGATACAGTCTCAGAAGACCAAAGG
GCTATTGAGACTTTTCAACAAAGGGTAATTTCGGGAAACCTCCTCGGATTCCATTGCCCAGCTATCTGTC
ACTTCATCGAAAGGACAGTAGAAAAGGAAGGTGGCTCCTACAAATGCCATCATTGCGATAAAGGAAAGGC
TATCATTCAAGATGCCTCTGCCGACAGTGGTCCCAAAGATGGACCCCCACCCACGAGGAGCATCGTGGAA
AAAGAAGACGTTCCAACCACGTCTTCAAAGCAAGTGGATTGATGTGACATCTCCACTGACGTAAGGGATG
ACGCACAATCCCACTATCCTTCGCAAGACCCTTCCTCTATATAAGGAAGTTCATTTCATTTGGAGAGGAC
AGCCCAGATCTTTGTTTGGGAATGGCAAAGGATGTGGAAGCCGTTCCCGGAGAAGGATTTCAGACAAGAG
ACTATCAAGATCCGCCACCAGCTCCGTTTATTGATGGAGCGGAGCTAAAGAAGTGGTCTTTCTACAGAGC
AGTTATCGCAGAGTTCGTAGCCACTCTCCTCTTCTTATACATCACCGTTTTGACAGTCATCGGTTACAAG
ATTCAGTCCGATACTGATGCCGGTGGCGTAGATTGCGGCGGAGTTGGAATCCTCGGTATCGCTTGGGCCT
TTGGTGGTATGATCTTCATCCTCGTCTACTGCACCGCCGGTATCTCTGGTGGTCACATTAACCCAGCGGT
GACATTTGGGCTATTCTTGGCACGTAAAGTGTCGTTACCTAGGGCCCTATTGTACATAATCGCTCAGTGT
TTGGGTGCGATTTGTGGAGTTGGTTTTGTCAAAGCCTTCCAAAGCTCTTACTACACCCGTTACGGAGGTG
GAGCCAACTCTCTAGCCGATGGCTACAGCACAGGGACCGGTCTAGCCGCAGAGATCATTGGTACTTTCGT
TCTTGTCTACACCGTCTTCTCTGCCACTGACCCCAAACGTAGTGCCAGAGACTCCCACGTTCCGGTGTTG
GCGCCACTTCCAATCGGATTTGCCGTGTTCATGGTACATTTGGCTACCATTCCCATTACCGGAACCGGAA
TTAACCCGGCAAGGAGTTTCGGAGCTGCCGTAATCTACAACAAGAGCAAGCCATGGGATGACCACTGGAT
ATTTTGGGTTGGACCATTCATTGGAGCTGCGATAGCTGCATTCTACCACCAATTCGTTCTAAGAGCTTCA
GGTTCTAAGTCTCTTGGATCATTCAGAAGTGCTGCCAACGTCGTGCCCGGGGGATCCATGGTGAGCAAGG
GCGAGGAGCTGTTCACCGGGGTGGTGCCCATCCTGGTCGAGCTGGACGGCGACGTAAACGGCCACAAGTT
CAGCGTGTCCGGCGAGGGCGAGGGCGATGCCACCTACGGCAAGCTGACCCTGAAGTTCATCTGCACCACC
GGCAAGCTGCCCGTGCCCTGGCCCACCCTCGTGACCACCCTGACCTGGGGCGTGCAGTGCTTCAGCCGCT
ACCCCGACCACATGAAGCAGCACGACTTCTTCAAGTCCGCCATGCCCGAAGGCTACGTCCAGGAGCGCAC
CATCTTCTTCAAGGACGACGGCAACTACAAGACCCGCGCCGAGGTGAAGTTCGAGGGCGACACCCTGGTG
AACCGCATCGAGCTGAAGGGCATCGACTTCAAGGAGGACGGCAACATCCTGGGGCACAAGCTGGAGTACA
ACTACATCAGCCACAACGTCTATATCACCGCCGACAAGCAGAAGAACGGCATCAAGGCCAACTTCAAGAT
CCGCCACAACATCGAGGACGGCAGCGTGCAGCTCGCCGACCACTACCAGCAGAACACCCCCATCGGCGAC
GGCCCCGTGCTGCTGCCCGACAACCACTACCTGAGCACCCAGTCCGCCCTGAGCAAAGACCCCAACGAGA
AGCGCGATCACATGGTCCTGCTGGAGTTCGTGACCGCCGCCGGGATCACTCTCGGCATGGACGAGCTGTA
CAAGTAAAGCGGCGGCCCGGCTGCAGATCGTTCAAACATTTGGCAATAAAGTTTCTTAAGATTGAATCCT
GTTGCCGGTCTTGCGATGATTATCATATAATTTCTGTTGAATTACGTTAAGCATGTAATAATTAACATGT
AATGCATGACGTTATTTATGAGATGGGTTTTTATGATTAGAGTCCCGCAATTATACATTTAATACGCGAT
AGAAAACAAAATATAGCGCGCAAACTAGGATAAATTATCGCGCGCGGTGTCATCTATGTTACTAGATCCG
ATGATAAGCTGTCAAACATGAGAGCTCCCGGAATTGCCAGCTGGGGCGCCCTCTGGTAAGGTTGGGAAGC
CCTGCAAAGTAAACTGGATGGCTTTCTCGCCGCCAAGGATCTGATGGCGCAGGGGATCAAGCTCTGATCA
AGAGACAGGATGAGGATCGTTTCGCATGATTGAACAAGATGGATTGCACGCAGGTTCTCCGGCCGCTTGG
GTGGAGAGGCTATTCGGCTATGACTGGGCACAACAGACAATCGGCTGCTCTGATGCCGCCGTGTTCCGGC
TGTCAGCGCAGGGGCGCCCGGTTCTTTTTGTCAAGACCGACCTGTCCGGTGCCCTGAATGAACTGCAAGA
CGAGGCAGCGCGGCTATCGTGGCTGGCCACGACGGGCGTTCCTTGCGCAGCTGTGCTCGACGTTGTCACT
GAAGCGGGAAGGGACTGGCTGCTATTGGGCGAAGTGCCGGGGCAGGATCTCCTGTCATCTCACCTTGCTC
CTGCCGAGAAAGTATCCATCATGGCTGATGCAATGCGGCGGCTGCATACGCTTGATCCGGCTACCTGCCC
ATTCGACCACCAAGCGAAACATCGCATCGAGCGAGCACGTACTCGGATGGAAGCCGGTCTTGTCGATCAG
GATGATCTGGACGAAGAGCATCAGGGGCTCGCGCCAGCCGAACTGTTCGCCAGGCTCAAGGCGAGCATGC
CCGACGGCGAGGATCTCGTCGTGACCCATGGCGATGCCTGCTTGCCGAATATCATGGTGGAAAATGGCCG
CTTTTCTGGATTCATCGACTGTGGCCGGCTGGGTGTGGCGGACCGCTATCAGGACATAGCGTTGGCTACC
CGTGATATTGCTGAAGAGCTTGGCGGCGAATGGGCTGACCGCTTCCTCGTGCTTTACGGTATCGCCGCTC
CCGATTCGCAGCGCATCGCCTTCTATCGCCTTCTTGACGAGTTCTTCTGACACGTGTTAATTCTTGAAGA
CGAAAGGGCCTCGTGATACGCCTATTTTTATAGGTTAATGTCATGATAATAATGGTTTCTTAGACGTCAG
GTGGCACTTTTCGGGGAAATGTGCGCGGAACCCCTATTTGTTTATTTTTCTAAATACATTCAAATATGTA
TCCGCTCATGAGACAATAACCCTGATAAATGCTTCAATAATATTGAAAAAGGAAGAGTATGAGTATTCAA
CATTTCCGTGTCGCCCTTATTCCCTTTTTTGCGGCATTTTGCCTTCCTGTTTTTGCTCACCCAGAAACGC
TGGTGAAAGTAAAAGATGCTGAAGATCAGTTGGGTGCACGAGTGGGTTACATCGAACTGGATCTCAACAG
CGGTAAGATCCTTGAGAGTTTTCGCCCCGAAGAACGTTTTCCAATGATGAGCACTTTTAAAGTTCTGCTA
TGTGGCGCGGTATTATCCCGTATTGACGCCGGGCAAGAGCAACTCGGTCGCCGCATACACTATTCTCAGA
ATGACTTGGTTGAGTACTCACCAGTCACAGAAAAGCATCTTACGGATGGCATGACAGTAAGAGAATTATG
CAGTGCTGCCATAACCATGAGTGATAACACTGCGGCCAACTTACTTCTGACAACGATCGGAGGACCGAAG
GAGCTAACCGCTTTTTTGCACAACATGGGGGATCATGTAACTCGCCTTGATCGTTGGGAACCGGAGCTGA
ATGAAGCCATACCAAACGACGAGCGTGACACCACGATGCCTGTAGCAATGGCAACAACGTTGCGCAAACT
ATTAACTGGCGAACTACTTACTCTAGCTTCCCGGCAACAATTAATAGACTGGATGGAGGCGGATAAAGTT
GCAGGACCACTTCTGCGCTCGGCCCTTCCGGCTGGCTGGTTTATTGCTGATAAATCTGGAGCCGGTGAGC
GTGGGTCTCGCGGTATCATTGCAGCACTGGGGCCAGATGGTAAGCCCTCCCGTATCGTAGTTATCTACAC
GACGGGGAGTCAGGCAACTATGGATGAACGAAATAGACAGATCGCTGAGATAGGTGCCTCACTGATTAAG
CATTGGTAAGTTAACAGAAGACCAGAGGGCTATTGAGACTTTTCAACAAAGGGTAATATCGGGAAACCTC
CTCGGATTCCATTGCCCAGCTATCTGTCACTTCATCGAAAGGACAGTAGAAAAGGAAGATGGCTTCTACA
AATGCCATCATTGCGATAAAGGAAAGGCTATCGTTCAAGATGCCTCTACCGACAGTGGTCCCAAAGATGG
ACCCCCACCCACGAGGAACATCGTGGAAAAAGAAGACGTTCCAACCACGTCTTCAAAGCAAGTGGATTGA
TGTGATATCTCCACTGACGTAAGGGATGACGCACAATCCCACTATCCTTCGCAAGACCCTTCCTCTATAT
AAGGAAGTTCATTTCATTTGGAGAGGACCTCGAGGTCGACGGTATCGATAAGCTTGATATCGAATTCCTG
CAGCCCATCAACAAGTTTGTACAAAAAAGCTGAACGAGAAACGTAAAATGATATAAATATCAATATATTA
AATTAGATTTTGCATAAAAAACAGACTACATAATACTGTAAAACACAACATATCCAGTCACTATGAATCA
ACTACTTAGATGGTATTAGTGACCTGTAGTCGACCGACAGCCTTCCAAATGTTCTTCGGGTGATGCTGCC
AACTTAGTCGACCGACAGCCTTCCAAATGTTCTTCTCAAACGGAATCGTCGTATCCAGCCTACTCGCTAT
TGTCCTCAATGCCGTATTAAATCATAAAAAGAAATAAGAAAAAGAGGTGCGAGCCTCTTTTTTGTGTGAC
AAAATAAAAACATCTACCTATTCATATACGCTAGTGTCATAGTCCTGAAAATCATCTGCATCAAGAACAA
TTTCACAACTCTTATACTTTTCTCTTACAAGTCGTTCGGCTTCATCTGGATTTTCAGCCTCTATACTTAC
TAAACGTGATAAAGTTTCTGTAATTTCTACTGTATCGACCTGCAGACTGGCTGTGTATAAGGGAGCCTGA
CATTTATATTCCCCAGAACATCAGGTTAATGGCGTTTTTGATGTCATTTTCGCGGTGGCTGAGATCAGCC
ACTTCTTCCCCGATAACGGAGACCGGCACACTGGCCATATCGGTGGTCATCATGCGCCAGCTTTCATCCC
CGATATGCACCACCGGGTAAAGTTCACGGGAGACTTTATCTGACAGCAGACGTGCACTGGCCAGGGGGAT
CACCATCCGTCGCCCGGGCGTGTCAATAATATCACTCTGTACATCCACAAACAGACGATAACGGCTCTCT
CTTTTATAGGTGTAAACCTTAAACTGCATTTCACCAGCCCCTGTTCTCGTCAGCAAAAGAGCCGTTCATT
TCAATAAACCGGGCGACCTCAGCCATCCCTTCCTGATTTTCCGCTTTCCAGCGTTCGGCACGCAGACGAC
GGGCTTCATTCTGCATGGTTGTGCTTACCAGACCGGAGATATTGACATCATATATGCCTTGAGCAACTGA
TAGCTGTCGCTGTCAACTGTCACTGTAATACGCTGCTTCATAGCATACCTCTTTTTGACATACTTCGGGT
ATACATATCAGTATATATTCTTATACCGCAAAAATCAGCGCGCAAATACGCATACTGTTATCTGGCTTTT
AGTAAGCCGGATCCACGCGGCGTTTACGCCCCGCCCTGCCACTCATCGCAGTACTGTTGTAATTCATTAA
GCATTCTGCCGACATGGAAGCCATCACAGACGGCATGATGAACCTGAATCGCCAGCGGCATCAGCACCTT
GTCGCCTTGCGTATAATATTTGCCCATGGTGAAAACGGGGGCGAAGAAGTTGTCCATATTGGCCACGTTT
AAATCAAAACTGGTGAAACTCACCCAGGGATTGGCTGAGACGAAAAACATATTCTCAATAAACCCTTTAG
GGAAATAGGCCAGGTTTTCACCGTAACACGCCACATCTTGCGAATATATGTGTAGAAACTGCCGGAAATC
GTCGTGGTATTCACTCCAGAGCGATGAAAACGTTTCAGTTTGCTCATGGAAAACGGTGTAACAAGGGTGA
ACACTATCCCATATCACCAGCTCACCGTCTTTCATTGCCATACGGAATTCCGGATGAGCATTCATCAGGC
GGGCAAGAATGTGAATAAAGGCCGGATAAAACTTGTGCTTATTTTTCTTTACGGTCTTTAAAAAGGCCGT
AATATCCAGCTGAACGGTCTGGTTATAGGTACATTGAGCAACTGACTGAAATGCCTCAAAATGTTCTTTA
CGATGCCATTGGGATATATCAACGGTGGTATATCCAGTGATTTTTTTCTCCATTTTAGCTTCCTTAGCTC
CTGAAAATCTCGATAACTCAAAAAATACGCCCGGTAGTGATCTTATTTCATTATGGTGAAAGTTGGAACC
TCTTACGTGCCGATCAACGTCTCATTTTCGCCAAAAGTTGGCCCAGGGCTTCCCGGTATCAACAGGGACA
CCAGGATTTATTTATTCTGCGAAGTGATCTTCCGTCACAGGTATTTATTCGGCGCAAAGTGCGTCGGGTG
ATGCTGCCAACTTAGTCGACTACAGGTCACTAATACCATCTAAGTAGTTGATTCATAGTGACTGGATATG
TTGTGTTTTACAGTATTATGTAGTCTGTTTTTTATGCAAAATCTAATTTAATATATTGATATTTATATCA
TTTTACGTTTCTCGTTCAGCTTTCTTGTACAAAGTGGTTGCCACGGCCATGGTGAGCAAGGGCGAGGAGC
TGTTCACCGGGGTGGTGCCCATCCTGGTCGAGCTGGACGGCGACGTAAACGGCCACAAGTTCAGCGTGTC
CGGCGAGGGCGAGGGCGATGCCACCTACGGCAAGCTGACCCTGAAGTTCATCTGCACCACCGGCAAGCTG
CCCGTGCCCTGGCCCACCCTCGTGACCACCTTCGGCTACGGCCTGCAGTGCTTCGCCCGCTACCCCGACC
ACATGAAGCAGCACGACTTCTTCAAGTCCGCCATGCCCGAAGGCTACGTCCAGGAGCGCACCATCTTCTT
CAAGGACGACGGCAACTACAAGACCCGCGCCGAGGTGAAGTTCGAGGGCGACACCCTGGTGAACCGCATC
GAGCTGAAGGGCATCGACTTCAAGGAGGACGGCAACATCCTGGGGCACAAGCTGGAGTACAACTACAACA
GCCACAACGTCTATATCATGGCCGACAAGCAGAAGAACGGCATCAAGGTGAACTTCAAGATCCGCCACAA
CATCGAGGACGGCAGCGTGCAGCTCGCCGACCACTACCAGCAGAACACCCCCATCGGCGACGGCCCCGTG
CTGCTGCCCGACAACCACTACCTGAGCTACCAGTCCGCCCTGAGCAAAGACCCCAACGAGAAGCGCGATC
ACATGGTCCTGCTGGAGTTCGTGACCGCCGCCGGGATCACTCTCGGCATGGACGAGCTGTACAAGTAATC
TAGAGTCCGCAAAAATCACCAGTCTCTCTCTACAAATCTATCTCTCTCTATTTTTCTCCAGAATAATGTG
TGAGTAGTTCCCAGATAAGGGAATTAGGGTTCTTATAGGGTTTCGCTCATGTGTTGAGCATATAAGAAAC
CCTTAGTATGTATTTGTATTTGTAAAATACTTCTATCAATAAAATTTCTAATTCCTAAAACCAAAATCCA
GTGAAGCGCT
