>Addgene plasmid #53078 | pBullet-pm-c | addgene partial sequence | sequence record 86380 | CAT-R 5'-GCAACTGACTGAAATGCCTC-3'
TATCAACGGTGGTATATCCAGTGATTTTTTTCTCCATTTTAGCTTCCTTAGCTCCTGAAAATCTCGATAA
CTCAAAAAATACGCCCGGTAGTGATCTTATTTCATTATGGTGAAAGTTGGAACCTCTTACGTGCCGATCA
ACGTCTCATTTTCGCCAAAAGTTGGCCCAGGGCTTCCCGGTATCAACAGGGACACCAGGATTTATTTATT
CTGCGAAGTGATCTTCCGTCACAGGTATTTATTCGGCGCAAAGTGCGTCGGGTGATGCTGCCAACTTAGT
CGACTACAGGTCACTAATACCATCTAAGTAGTTGATTCATAGTGACTGGATATGTTGTGTTTTACAGTAT
TATGTAGTCTGTTTTTTATGCAAAATCTAATTTAATATATTGATATTTATATCATTTTACGTTTCTCGTT
CAGCTTTCTTGTACAAAGTGGTTGCCACGGCCATGGTGAGCAAGGGCGAGGAGCTGTTCACCGGGGTGGT
GCCCATCCTGGTCGAGCTGGACGGCGACGTAAACGGCCACAAGTTCAGCGTGTCCGGCGAGGGCGAGGGC
GATGCCACCTACGGCAAGCTGACCCTGAAGTTCATCTGCACCACCGGCAAGCTGCCCGTGCCCTGGCCCA
CCCTCGTGACCACCTTCGGCTACGGCCTGCAGTGCTTCGCCCGCTACCCCGACCACATGAAGCAGCACGA
CTTCTTCAAGTCCGCCATGCCCGAAGGCTACGTCCAGGAGCGCACCATCTTCTTCAAGGACGACGGCAAC
TACAAGACCCGCGCCGAGGTGAAGTTCGAGGGCGACACCCTGGTGAACCGCATCG
