>Addgene plasmid #53078 | pBullet-pm-c | addgene partial sequence | sequence record 86381 | ccdB-Fwd 5'-GCATGATGACCACCGATATG-3'
TGGCTGATCTCAGCCACCGCGAAAATGACATCAAAAACGCCATTAACCTGATGTTCTGGGGAATATAAAT
GTCAGGCTCCCTTATACACAGCCAGTCTGCAGGTCGATACAGTAGAAATTACAGAAACTTTATCACGTTT
AGTAAGTATAGAGGCTGAAAATCCAGATGAAGCCGAACGACTTGTAAGAGAAAAGTATAAGAGTTGTGAA
ATTGTTCTTGATGCAGATGATTTTCAGGACTATGACACTAGCGTATATGAATAGGTAGATGTTTTTATTT
TGTCACACAAAAAAGAGGCTCGCACCTCTTTTTCTTATTTCTTTTTATGATTTAATACGGCATTGAGGAC
AATAGCGAGTAGGCTGGATACGACGATTCCGTTTGAGAAGAACATTTGGAAGGCTGTCGGTCGACTAAGT
TGGCAGCATCACCCGAAGAACATTTGGAAGGCTGTCGGTCGACTACAGGTCACTAATACCATCTAAGTAG
TTGATTCATAGTGACTGGATATGTTGTGTTTTACAGTATTATGTAGTCTGTTTTTTATGCAAAATCTAAT
TTAATATATTGATATTTATATCATTTTACGTTTCTCGTTCAGCTTTTTTGTACAAACTTGTTGATGGGCT
GCAGGAATTCGATATCAAGCTTATCGATACCGTCGACCTCGAGGTCCTCTCCAAATGAAATGAACTTCCT
TATATAGAGGAAGGGTCTTGCGAAGGATAGTGGGATTGTGCGTCATCCCTTACGTCAGTGGAGATATCAC
ATCAATCCAC
