>Addgene plasmid #53078 | pBullet-pm-c | addgene partial sequence | sequence record 86382 | NOSterm-R 5'-attgccaaatgtttgaacga-3'
CTCGTCCATGCCGAGAGTGATCCCGGCGGCGGTCACGAACTCCAGCAGGACCATGTGATCGCGCTTCTCG
TTGGGGTCTTTGCTCAGGGCGGACTGGGTGCTCAGGTAGTGGTTGTCGGGCAGCAGCACGGGGCCGTCGC
CGATGGGGGTGTTCTGCTGGTAGTGGTCGGCGAGCTGCACGCTGCCGTCCTCGATGTTGTGGCGGATCTT
GAAGTTGGCCTTGATGCCGTTCTTCTGCTTGTCGGCGGTGATATAGACGTTGTGGCTGATGTAGTTGTAC
TCCAGCTTGTGCCCCAGGATGTTGCCGTCCTCCTTGAAGTCGATGCCCTTCAGCTCGATGCGGTTCACCA
GGGTGTCGCCCTCGAACTTCACCTCGGCGCGGGTCTTGTAGTTGCCGTCGTCCTTGAAGAAGATGGTGCG
CTCCTGGACGTAGCCTTCGGGCATGGCGGACTTGAAGAAGTCGTGCTGCTTCATGTGGTCGGGGTAGCGG
CTGAAGCACTGCACGCCCCAGGTCAGGGTGGTCACGAGGGTGGGCCAGGGCACGGGCAGCTTGCCGGTGG
TGCAGATGAACTTCAGGGTCAGCTTGCCGTAGGTGGCATCGCCCTCGCCCTCGCCGGACACGCTGAACTT
GTGGCCGTTTACGTCGCCGTCCAGCTCGACCAGGATGGGCACCACCCCGGTGAACAGCTCCTCGCCCTTG
CTCACCATGGATCCCCCGGGCACGACGTTGGCAGCACTTCTGAATGATCCAAGAGACTTAGAACCTGAAG
