>Addgene plasmid #53078 | pBullet-pm-c | addgene partial sequence | sequence record 86384 | pUC-4 5'-CAGTGAGCGAGGAAGCGGAAGAGCGCCCAA-3'
CGCGTTGGCCGATTCATTAATGCGGCCGCGAGCTCCCTACCCCTACTCCAAAAATGTCAAAGATACAGTC
TCAGAAGACCAAAGGGCTATTGAGACTTTTCAACAAAGGGTAATTTCGGGAAACCTCCTCGGATTCCATT
GCCCAGCTATCTGTCACTTCATCGAAAGGACAGTAGAAAAGGAAGGTGGCTCCTACAAATGCCATCATTG
CGATAAAGGAAAGGCTATCATTCAAGATGCCTCTGCCGACAGTGGTCCCAAAGATGGACCCCCACCCACG
AGGAGCATCGTGGAAAAAGAAGACGTTCCAACCACGTCTTCAAAGCAAGTGGATTGATGTGACATCTCCA
CTGACGTAAGGGATGACGCACAATCCCACCCCTACTCCAAAAATGTCAAAGATACAGTCTCAGAAGACCA
AAGGGCTATTGAGACTTTTCAACAAAGGGTAATTTCGGGAAACCTCCTCGGATTCCATTGCCCAGCTATC
TGTCACTTCATCGAAAGGACAGTAGAAAAGGAAGGTGGCTCCTACAAATGCCATCATTGCGATAAAGGAA
AGGCTATCATTCAAGATGCCTCTGCCGACAGTGGTCCCAAAGATGGACCCCCACCCACGAGGAGCATCGT
GGAAAAAGAAGACGTTCCAACCACGTCTTCAAAGCAAGTGGATTGATGTGACATCTCCACTGACGTAAGG
GATGACGCACAATCCCACTATCCTTCGCAAGACCCTTCCTCTATATAAGGAAGTTCATTTCATTTGGAGA
GGACAGCCCAGATCTTTGTTTGGGAA
